Addgene plasmid #176884: pRN119
Purpose: Encodes STM and WUS2 for ectopic meristem induction in plants
Depositing lab: Daniel Voytas. Depositing organization: University of Minnesota. Publication: Direct delivery and fast-treated Agrobacterium co-culture (Fast-TrACC) plant transformation methods for Nicotiana benthamiana. Cody JP, Maher MF, Nasti RA, Starker CG, Chamness JC, Voytas DF. Nat Protoc. 2022 Oct 17. pii: 10.1038/s41596-022-00749-9. doi: 10.1038/s41596-022-00749-9. PubMed 36253612.
Backbone
  Vector backbone: pTRANS_221
  Vector type: Plant Expression
  Selectable markers: Kanamycin in plants
Growth in bacteria
  Bacterial resistance: Kanamycin, 50 μg/mL
  Growth temperature: 37°C
  Growth strain: DH5alpha
  Copy number: High Copy
Gene/Insert
  Gene/Insert name: CmYLCV:Luc+:HSP, Nos::WUS2:pinII, and 35:STM:35S
  Species: A. thaliana (mustard weed)
  Cloning method: Restriction Enzyme; 5′ cloning site Unknown (unknown if destroyed); 3′ cloning site Unknown (unknown if destroyed)
Terms and licenses: Academic/Nonprofit Terms; Industry Terms: Not Available to Industry
How to cite: pRN119 was a gift from Daniel Voytas (Addgene plasmid # 176884 ; http://n2t.net/addgene:176884 ; RRID:Addgene_176884)
