[The description below was written by a language model from this plasmid's Addgene catalogue record and pLannotate feature annotations shown in this document.]
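Description:
pRN119 is a 17.2 kb Agrobacterium binary T-DNA vector for plant expression, built on the pTRANS_221 backbone. It is designed to deliver developmental regulators that induce ectopic meristems in plants. Outside the T-DNA, the plasmid carries a high-copy ColE1/pUC-type origin with the pBR322 bom site for propagation in E. coli. The pVS1 oriV, RepA and StaA functions provide stable maintenance in Agrobacterium, and an aphA-3 kanamycin resistance gene provides bacterial selection. Next to the left border, an nptII gene driven by an enhanced, duplicated CaMV 35S promoter and ended by the CaMV poly(A) signal gives kanamycin selection in plant cells.

According to the catalogue entry, the payload is three expression units. The first is firefly luc+ luciferase under the CmYLCV promoter with the Arabidopsis HSP18.2 terminator, which serves as a reporter of delivery and expression. The second is WUS2 under the nopaline synthase promoter with a pinII terminator. The third is Arabidopsis SHOOT MERISTEMLESS (STM) under the CaMV 35S promoter with a 35S poly(A) signal. The annotation tool does not label the CmYLCV promoter or pinII terminator, and it marks the WUS2 coding region only as a WOX-family fragment by homology to a rice protein. The record lists the species as A. thaliana and does not state the origin of WUS2.

The feature table also shows Bean yellow dwarf virus sequences: a RepA reading frame and two short repeated fragments that bracket the three cassettes inside the borders. This layout is consistent with a geminiviral replicon, in which the cargo would be released and amplified in plant cells, though the catalogue fields do not state this. The associated publication covers direct delivery and Fast-TrACC co-culture transformation of Nicotiana benthamiana.
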