Features (pLannotate 1.2.2; 27 found; start..end, strand, type, name):
    291..1085    -  CDS            KanR: aminoglycoside phosphotransferase; aphA-3; confers resistance to kanamycin
   1510..1534    +  misc_feature   LB T-DNA repeat: left border repeat from nopaline C58 T-DNA
   1612..1786    -  polyA_signal   CaMV poly(A) signal: cauliflower mosaic virus polyadenylation signal
   1843..2635    -  CDS            NeoR/KanR (fragment): aminoglycoside phosphotransferase from Tn5; aph(3')-II (or nptII); confers resistance to neomycin, kanamycin, and G418 (Geneticin®)
   2703..3379    -  promoter       CaMV 35S promoter (enhanced): cauliflower mosaic virus 35S promoter with a duplicated enhancer region
   3469..3557    +  CDS            lacI (fragment): lac repressor; lacI; The lac repressor binds to the lac operator to inhibit transcription in E. coli. This inhibition can be relieved by adding lactose or isopropyl-β-D-thiogalactopyranoside (IPTG).
   3570..3591    +  protein_bind   CAP binding site: CAP binding activates transcription in the presence of cAMP. E. coli catabolite activator protein
   3606..3636    +  promoter       lac promoter: promoter for the E. coli lac operon
   3640..3662    +  protein_bind   lac operator (fragment): The lac repressor binds to the lac operator to inhibit transcription in E. coli. This inhibition can be relieved by adding lactose or isopropyl-β-D-thiogalactopyranoside (IPTG). lac repressor encoded by lacI
   4026..4082    +  CDS            MP_BEYDV (fragment): Protein inferred from homology: Swiss-Prot protein existence level 3. Involved in the viral transport within, and between cells. From Bean yellow dwarf virus (BeYDV).
   4575..6225    +  CDS            luciferase (fragment): firefly luciferase; luc+; enhanced luc+ version of the luciferase gene
   6237..6485    +  terminator     HSP terminator: efficient transcription terminator from the Arabidopsis thaliana heat shock protein 18.2 gene (Nagaya et al., 2010)
   6663..6846    +  promoter       NOS promoter: nopaline synthase promoter NOS promoter
   6978..7652    +  CDS            WOX1 (fragment): WOX1_ORYSJ - Also known as MOC3 From Oryza sativa subsp. japonica (Rice).
   9096..9437    +  promoter       CaMV 35S promoter: strong constitutive promoter from cauliflower mosaic virus
   9451..10596   +  CDS            STM: STM_ARATH - Experimental evidence at protein level: Swiss-Prot protein existence level 1. Required for shoot apical meristem (SAM) formation during embryogenesis. Negatively regulates ASYMMETRIC LEAVES1 (AS1) and ASYMMETRIC LEAVES2 (AS2 or LBD6). Probably binds to the DNA sequence 5'-TGAC-3'. Binds to RNA (By similarity). From Arabidopsis thaliana (Mouse-ear cress).
  10606..10780   +  polyA_signal   CaMV poly(A) signal: cauliflower mosaic virus polyadenylation signal
  11213..12088   -  CDS            REPA_BEYDV: Experimental evidence at protein level: Swiss-Prot protein existence level 1. Implicated in enhancement of V-sense gene expression. Acts a an inhibitor of C-sense gene transcription. From Bean yellow dwarf virus (BeYDV).
  12383..12439   +  CDS            MP_BEYDV (fragment): Protein inferred from homology: Swiss-Prot protein existence level 3. Involved in the viral transport within, and between cells. From Bean yellow dwarf virus (BeYDV).
  12462..12486   +  misc_feature   RB T-DNA repeat: right border repeat from nopaline C58 T-DNA
  12826..13227   +  CDS            Y4CG_SINFN (fragment): Protein inferred from homology: Swiss-Prot protein existence level 3. From Sinorhizobium fredii (strain NBRC 101917 / NGR234).
  13787..14416   +  CDS            pVS1 StaA: stability protein from the Pseudomonas plasmid pVS1 (Heeb et al., 2000)
  14845..15918   +  CDS            pVS1 RepA: replication protein from the Pseudomonas plasmid pVS1 (Heeb et al., 2000)
  15984..16178   +  rep_origin     pVS1 oriV: origin of replication for the Pseudomonas plasmid pVS1 (Heeb et al., 2000)
  16381..16420   +  CDS            rop (fragment): Rop protein, which maintains plasmids at low copy number; rop
  16522..16662   +  misc_feature   bom: basis of mobility region from pBR322
  16848..204     -  rep_origin     ori (across the origin): high-copy-number ColE1/pMB1/pBR322/pUC origin of replication
>Addgene plasmid #176884 | pRN119 | addgene full sequence | sequence record 348333 | Addgene NGS Result
GTAGGCGGTGCTACAGAGTTCTTGAAGTGGTGGCCTAACTACGGCTACACTAGAAGGACAGTATTTGGTA
TCTGCGCTCTGCTGAAGCCAGTTACCTTCGGAAAAAGAGTTGGTAGCTCTTGATCCGGCAAACAAACCAC
CGCTGGTAGCGGTGGTTTTTTTGTTTGCAAGCAGCAGATTACGCGCAGAAAAAAAGGATCTCAAGAAGAT
CCTTTGATCTTTTCTACGGGGTCTGACGCTCAGTGGAACGAAAACTCACGTTAAGGGATTTTGGTCATGC
ATTCTAGGTACTAAAACAATTCATCCAGTAAAATATAATATTTTATTTTCTCCCAATCAGGCTTGATCCC
CAGTAAGTCAAAAAATAGCTCGACATACTGTTCTTCCCCGATATCCTCCCTGATCGACCGGACGCAGAAG
GCAATGTCATACCACTTGTCCGCCCTGCCGCTTCTCCCAAGATCAATAAAGCCACTTACTTTGCCATCTT
TCACAAAGATGTTGCTGTCTCCCAGGTCGCCGTGGGAAAAGACAAGTTCCTCTTCGGGCTTTTCCGTCTT
TAAAAAATCATACAGCTCGCGCGGATCTTTAAATGGAGTGTCTTCTTCCCAGTTTTCGCAATCCACATCG
GCCAGATCGTTATTCAGTAAGTAATCCAATTCGGCTAAGCGGCTGTCTAAGCTATTCGTATAGGGACAAT
CCGATATGTCGATGGAGTGAAAGAGCCTGATGCACTCCGCATACAGCTCGATAATCTTTTCAGGGCTTTG
TTCATCTTCATACTCTTCCGAGCAAAGGACGCCATCGGCCTCACTCATGAGCAGATTGCTCCAGCCATCA
TGCCGTTCAAAGTGCAGGACCTTTGGAACAGGCAGCTTTCCTTCCAGCCATAGCATCATGTCCTTTTCCC
GTTCCACATCATAGGTGGTCCCTTTATACCGGCTGTCCGTCATTTTTAAATATAGGTTTTCATTTTCTCC
CACCAGCTTATATACCTTAGCAGGAGACATTCCTTCCGTATCTTTTACGCAGCGGTATTTTTCGATCAGT
TTTTTCAATTCCGGTGATATTCTCATTTTAGCCATTTATTATTTCCTTCCTCTTTTCTACAGTATTTAAA
GATACCCCAAGAAGCTAATTATAACAAGACGAACTCCAATTCACTGTTCCTTGCATTCTAAAACCTTAAA
TACCAGAAAACAGCTTTTTCAAAGTTGTTTTCAAAGTTGGCGTATAACATAGTATCGACGGAGCCGATTT
TGAAACCGCGGTGATCACAGGCAGCAACGCTCTGTCATCGTTACAATCAACATGCTACCCTCCGCGAGAT
CATCCGTGTTTCAAACCCGGCAGCTTAGTTGCCGTTCTTCCGAATAGCATCGGTAACATGAGCAAAGTCT
GCCGCCTTACAACGGCTCTCCCGCTGACGCCGTCCCGGACTGATGGGCTGCCTGTATCGAGTGGTGATTT
TGTGCCGAGCTGCCGGTCGGGGAGCTGTTGGCTGGCTGGTGGCAGGATATATTGTGGTGTAAACAAATTG
ACGCTTAGACAACTTAATAACACATTGCGGACGTTTTTAATGTACTGAATTAACGCCGAATTAATTCGGG
GGATCTGGATTTTAGTACTGGATTTTGGTTTTAGGAATTAGAAATTTTATTGATAGAAGTATTTTACAAA
TACAAATACATACTAAGGGTTTCTTATATGCTCAACACATGAGCGAAACCCTATAGGAACCCTAATTCCC
TTATCTGGGAACTACTCACACATTATTATGGAGAAACTCGAGCTTGTCGATCGACTCTAGCTAGAGGATC
GATCCGAACCCCAGAGTCCCGCTCAGAAGAACTCGTCAAGAAGGCGATAGAAGGCGATGCGCTGCGAATC
GGGAGCGGCGATACCGTAAAGCACGAGGAAGCGGTCAGCCCATTCGCCGCCAAGTTCTTCAGCAATATCA
CGGGTAGCCAACGCTATGTCCTGATAGCGGTCCGCCACACCCAGCCGGCCACAGTCGATGAATCCAGAAA
AGCGGCCATTTTCCACCATGATATTCGGCAAGCAGGCATCGCCATGTGTCACGACGAGATCCTCGCCGTC
GGGCATGCGCGCCTTGAGCCTGGCGAACAGTTCGGCTGGCGCGAGCCCCTGATGTTCTTCGTCCAGATCA
TCCTGATCGACAAGACCGGCTTCCATCCGAGTACGTGCTCGCTCGATGCGATGTTTCGCTTGGTGGTCGA
ATGGGCAGGTAGCCGGATCAAGCGTATGCAGCCGCCGCATTGCATCAGCCATGATGGATACTTTCTCGGC
AGGAGCAAGGTGAGATGACAGGAGATCCTGCCCCGGCACTTCGCCCAATAGCAGCCAGTCCCTTCCCGCT
TCAGTGACAACGTCGAGCACAGCTGCGCAAGGAACGCCCGTCGTGGCCAGCCACGATAGCCGCGCTGCCT
CGTCCTGGAGTTCATTCAGGGCACCGGACAGGTCGGTCTTGACAAAAAGAACCGGGCGCCCCTGCGCTGA
CAGCCGAAACACGGCGGCATCAGAGCAGCCGATTGTCTGTTGTGCCCAGTCATAGCCGAATAGCCTCTCC
ACCCAAGCGGCCGGAGAACCTGCGTGCAATCCATCTTGTTCAATCCCCATGGTCGATCGACAGATCTGCG
AAAGCTCGAGAGAGATAGATTTGTAGAGAGAGACTGGTGATTTCAGCGTGTCCTCTCCAAATGAAATGAA
CTTCCTTATATAGAGGAAGGGTCTTGCGAAGGATAGTGGGATTGTGCGTCATCCCTTACGTCAGTGGAGA
TATCACATCAATCCACTTGCTTTGAAGACGTGGTTGGAACGTCTTCTTTTTCCACGATGCTCCTCGTGGG
TGGGGGTCCATCTTTGGGACCACTGTCGGCAGAGGCATCTTGAACGATAGCCTTTCCTTTATCGCAATGA
TGGCATTTGTAGGTGCCACCTTCCTTTTCTACTGTCCTTTTGATGAAGTGACAGATAGCTGGGCAATGGA
ATCCGAGGAGGTTTCCCGATATTACCCTTTGTTGAAAAGTCTCAATAGCCCTTTGGTCTTCTGAGACTGT
ATCTTTGATATTCTTGGAGTAGACGAGAGTGTCGTGCTCCACCATGTTCACATCAATCCACTTGCTTTGA
AGACGTGGTTGGAACGTCTTCTTTTTCCACGATGCTCCTCGTGGGTGGGGGTCCATCTTTGGGACCACTG
TCGGCAGAGGCATCTTGAACGATAGCCTTTCCTTTATCGCAATGATGGCATTTGTAGGTGCCACCTTCCT
TTTCTACTGTCCTTTTGATGAAGTGACAGATAGCTGGGCAATGGAATCCGAGGAGGTTTCCCGATATTAC
CCTTTGTTGAAAAGTCTCAATAGCCCTTTGGTCTTCTGAGACTGTATCTTTGATATTCTTGGAGTAGACG
AGAGTGTCGTGCTCCACCATGTTGGCAAGCTGCTCTAGCCAATACGCAAACCGCCTCTCCCCGCGCGTTG
GCCGATTCATTAATGCAGCTGGCACGACAGGTTTCCCGACTGGAAAGCGGGCAGTGAGCGCAACGCAATT
AATGTGAGTTAGCTCACTCATTAGGCACCCCAGGCTTTACACTTTATGCTTCCGGCTCGTATGTTGTGTG
GAATTGTGAGCGGATAACAATTTCACACAGGAAACAGCTATGACATGATTACGAATTCGAGCTCAAAGTT
TAACGCGTTAGCAGAAGGCATGTTGTTGTGACTCCGAGGGGTTGCCTCAAACTCTATCTTATAACCGGCG
TGGAGGCATGGAGGCAGGGGTATTTTGGTCATTTTAATAGATAGTGGAAAATGACGTGGAATTTACTTAA
AGACGAAGTCTTTGCGACAAGGGGGGGCCCACGCCGAATTTAATATTACCGGCGTGGCCCCCCCTTATCG
CGAGTGCTTTAGCACGAGCGGTCCAGATTTAAAGTAGAAAATTTCCCGCCCACTAGGGTTAAAGGTGTTC
ACACTATAAAAGCATATACGATGTGATGGTATTTGATGGAGCGTATATTGTATCAGGTATTTCCGTTGGA
TACGAATTATTCGTACGACCCTCGGTACCGATCGGCGCGCCTGGCAGACATACTGTCCCACAAATGAAGA
TGGAATCTGTAAAAGAAAACGCGTGAAATAATGCGTCTGACAAAGGTTAGGTCGGCTGCCTTTAATCAAT
ACCAAAGTGGTCCCTACCACGATGGAAAAACTGTGCAGTCGGTTTGGCTTTTTCTGACGAACAAATAAGA
TTCGTGGCCGACAGGTGGGGGTCCACCATGTGAAGGCATCTTCAGACTCCAATAATGGAGCAATGACGTA
AGGGCTTACGAAATAAGTAAGGGTAGTTTGGGAAATGTCCACTCACCCGTCAGTCTATAAATACTTAGCC
CCTCCCTCATTGTTAAGGGAGCAAAATCTCAGAGAGATAGTCCTAGAGAGAGAAAGAGAGCAAGTAGCCT
AGAAGTAGTCAAGGCGGCGAAGTATTCAGGCACGTGGCCAGGAAGAAGAAAAGCCAAGACGACGAAAACA
GGTAAGAGCTAAGCTTCCTGCAGGATGGAAGACGCCAAAAACATAAAGAAAGGCCCGGCGCCATTCTATC
CGCTGGAAGATGGAACCGCTGGAGAGCAACTGCATAAGGCTATGAAGAGATACGCCCTGGTTCCTGGAAC
AATTGCTTTTACAGATGCACATATCGAGGTGGACATCACTTACGCTGAGTACTTCGAAATGTCCGTTCGG
TTGGCAGAAGCTATGAAACGATATGGGCTGAATACAAATCACAGAATCGTCGTATGCAGTGAAAACTCTC
TTCAATTCTTTATGCCGGTGTTGGGCGCGTTATTTATCGGAGTTGCAGTTGCGCCCGCGAACGACATTTA
TAATGAACGTGAATTGCTCAACAGTATGGGCATTTCGCAGCCTACCGTGGTGTTCGTTTCCAAAAAGGGG
TTGCAAAAAATTTTGAACGTGCAAAAAAAGCTCCCAATCATCCAAAAAATTATTATCATGGATTCTAAAA
CGGATTACCAGGGATTTCAGTCGATGTACACGTTCGTCACATCTCATCTACCTCCCGGTTTTAATGAATA
CGATTTTGTGCCAGAGTCCTTCGATAGGGACAAGACAATTGCACTGATCATGAACTCCTCTGGATCTACT
GGTCTGCCTAAAGGTGTCGCTCTGCCTCATAGAACTGCCTGCGTGAGATTCTCGCATGCCAGAGATCCTA
TTTTTGGCAATCAAATCATTCCGGATACTGCGATTTTAAGTGTTGTTCCATTCCATCACGGTTTTGGAAT
GTTTACTACACTCGGATATTTGATATGTGGATTTCGAGTCGTCTTAATGTATAGATTTGAAGAAGAGCTG
TTTCTGAGGAGCCTTCAGGATTACAAGATTCAAAGTGCGCTGCTGGTGCCAACCCTATTCTCCTTCTTCG
CCAAAAGCACTCTGATTGACAAATACGATTTATCTAATTTACACGAAATTGCTTCTGGTGGCGCTCCCCT
CTCTAAGGAAGTCGGGGAAGCGGTTGCCAAGAGGTTCCATCTGCCAGGTATCAGGCAAGGATATGGGCTC
ACTGAGACTACATCAGCTATTCTGATTACACCCGAGGGGGATGATAAACCGGGCGCGGTCGGTAAAGTTG
TTCCATTTTTTGAAGCGAAGGTTGTGGATCTGGATACCGGGAAAACGCTGGGCGTTAATCAAAGAGGCGA
ACTGTGTGTGAGAGGTCCTATGATTATGTCCGGTTATGTAAACAATCCGGAAGCGACCAACGCCTTGATT
GACAAGGATGGATGGCTACATTCTGGAGACATAGCTTACTGGGACGAAGACGAACACTTCTTCATCGTTG
ACCGCCTGAAGTCTCTGATTAAGTACAAAGGCTATCAGGTGGCTCCCGCTGAATTGGAATCCATCTTGCT
CCAACACCCCAACATCTTCGACGCTGGTGTCGCAGGTCTTCCCGACGATGACGCCGGTGAACTTCCCGCC
GCCGTTGTTGTTTTGGAGCACGGAAAGACGATGACGGAAAAAGAGATCGTGGATTACGTCGCCAGTCAAG
TAACAACCGCGAAAAAGTTGCGCGGAGGAGTTGTGTTTGTGGACGAAGTACCGAAAGGTCTTACCGGAAA
ACTCGACGCAAGAAAAATCAGAGAGATCCTCATAAAGGCCAAGAAGGGCGGAAAGATCGCCGTGTGACGT
CGACGATATGAAGATGAAGATGAAATATTTGGTGTGTCAAATAAAAAGCTTGTGTGCTTAAGTTTGTGTT
TTTTTCTTGGCTTGTTGTGTTATGAATTTGTGGCTTTTTCTAATATTAAATGAATGTAAGATCACATTAT
AATGAATAAACAAATGTTTCTATAATCCATTGTGAATGTTTTGTTGGATCTCTTCTGCAGCATATAACTA
CTGTATGTGCTATGGTATGGACTATGGAATATGATTAAAGATAAGCCAGAGCTCTGGTGACGGACGGCGC
GACTAGTTTTACGTACGTTAATTAACCCGGGCGCGCCGATCATGAGCGGAGAATTAAGGGAGTCACGTTA
TGACCCCCGCCGATGACGCGGGACAAGCCGTTTTACGTTTGGAACTGACAGAACCGCAACGTTGAAGGAG
CCACTCAGCCGCGGGTTTCTGGAGTTTAATGAGCTAAGCACATACGTCAGAAACCATTATTGCGCGTTCA
AAAGTCGCCTAAGGTCACTATCAGCTAGCAAATATTTCTTGTCAAAAATGCTCCACTGACGTTCCATAAA
TTCCCCTCGGTATCCAATTAGAGTCTCATATTCACTCTCAATCCAAATAATCTGCACCGTACCTGCAGGG
TCCGAGCTAGGTCACAGAAGCGCTCAGGAAGGCCGCTGAGATAGAGGCATGGCGGCCAATGCGGGCGGCG
GTGGAGCGGGAGGAGGCAGCGGCAGCGGCAGCGTGGCTGCGCCGGCGGTGTGCCGCCCCAGCGGCTCGCG
GTGGACGCCGACGCCGGAGCAGATCAGGATGCTGAAGGAGCTGTACTACGGCTGCGGCATCCGGTCGCCC
AGCTCGGAGCAGATCCAGCGCATCACCGCCATGCTGCGGCAGCACGGCAAGATCGAGGGCAAGAACGTCT
TCTACTGGTTCCAGAACCACAAGGCCCGCGAGCGCCAGAAGCGCCGCCTCACCAGCCTCGACGTGAACGT
GCCCGCCGCCGGCGCGGCCGACGCCACCACCAGCCAACTCGGCGTCCTCTCGCTGTCGTCGCCGCCGCCT
TCAGGCGCGGCGCCTCCCTCGCCCACCCTCGGCTTCTACGCCGCCGGCAATGGCGGCGGATCGGCTGTGC
TGCTGGACACGAGTTCCGACTGGGGCAGCAGCGGCGCTGCGATGGCCACCGAGACATGCTTCCTCCAGGA
CTACATGGGCGTGACGGACACGGGCAGCTCGTCGCAGTGGCCACGCTTCTCGTCGTCGGACACGATAATG
GCGGCGGCCGCGGCGCGGGCGGCGACGACGCGGGCGCCCGAGACTCTCCCTCTCTTCCCGACCTGCGGCG
ACGACGGCGGCAGCGGTAGCAGCAGCTACTTGCCGTTCTGGGGTGCCGCGTCCACAACTGCCGGCGCCAC
TTCTTCCGTTGCGATCCAGCAGCAACACCAGCTGCAGGAGCAGTACAGCTTTTACAGCAACAGCAACAGC
ACCCAGCTGGCCGGCACCGGCAACCAAGACGTATCGGCAACAGCAGCAGCAGCCGCCGCCCTGGAGCTGA
GCCTCAGCTCATGGTGCTCCCCTTACCCTGCTGCAGGGAGTATGTGAGAGCAACGCGAGCTGCCACTGCT
CTTCACTTATGTCTCTGGAATGGAAGGAGGAGGAAGTGAGCATAGCGTTGGTGCGTTGCTGTCATTGTCC
TAGGTTAGTAGCTAGTGCCAGTTACTAGTAAGCATCAGGCATAGGAGTATGTAGTAGAAGCATGCACGTT
GCCGGCCAGCCAGGCTTTAGACGGGAAAAGAATTTGGTGCAGCCGGCTGCAAAACAGGATGTTTACAGCC
CCCCCCTCGAGCCCTAGACTTGTCCATCTTCTGGATTGGCCAAGTTAATTAATGTATGAAATAAAAGGAT
GCACACATAGTGACATGCTAATCACTATAATGTGGGCATCAAAGTTGTGTGTTATGTGTAATTACTAATT
ATCTGAATAAGAGAAAGAGATCATCCATATTTCTTATCCTAAATGAATGTCACGTGTCTTTATAATTCTT
TGATGAACCAGATGCATTTTATTAACCAATTCCATATACATATAAATATTAATCATATATAATTAATATC
AATTGGGTTAGCAAAACAAATCTAGTCTAGGTGTGTTTTGCTAATTATTGGGGGATAGTGCAAAAAGAAA
TCTACGTTCTCAATAATTCAGATAGAAAACTTAATAAAGTGAGATAATTTACATAGATTGCTTTTATCCT
TTGATATATGTGAAACCATGCATGATATAAGGAAAATAGATAGAGAAATAATTTTTTACATCGTTGAATA
TGTAAACAATTTAATTCAAGAAGCTAGGAATATAAATATTGAGGAGTTTATGATTAGAGCTCTCCCGCAG
ATTTGCCTTTTCAATTTCAGAAAGAATGCTAACCCACAGATGGTTAGAGAGGCTTACGCAGCAGGTATCA
TCAAGACGATCTACCCGAGCAATAATCTCCAGGAAATCAAATACCTTCCCAAGAAGGTTAAAGATGCAGT
CAAAAGATTCAGGACTAACTGCATCAAGAACACAGAGAAAGATATATTTCTCAAGATCAGAAGTACTATT
CCAGTATGGACGATTCAAGGCTTGCTTCACAAACCAAGGCAAGTAATAGAGATTGGAGTCTCTAAAAAGG
TAGTTCCCACTGAATCAAAGGCCATGGAGTCAAAGATTCAAATAGAGGACCTAACAGAACTCGCCGTAAA
GACTGGCGAACAGTTCATACAGAGTCTCTTACGACTCAATGACAAGAAGAAAATCTTCGTCAACATGGTG
GAGCACGACACACTTGTCTACTCCAAAAATATCAAAGATACAGTCTCAGAAGACCAAAGGGCAATTGAGA
CTTTTCAACAAAGGGTAATATCCGGAAACCTCCTCGGATTCCATTGCCCAGCTATCTGTCACTTTATTGT
GAAGATAGTGGAAAAGGAAGGTGGCTCCTACAAATGCCATCATTGCGATAAAGGAAAGGCCATCGTTGAA
GATGCCTCTGCCGACAGTGGTCCCAAAGATGGACCCCCACCCACGAGGAGCATCGTGGAAAAAGAAGACG
TTCCAACCACGTCTTCAAAGCAAGTGGATTGATGTGATATCTCCACTGACGTAAGGGATGACGCACAATC
CCACTATCCTTCGCAAGACCCTTCCTCTATATAAGGAAGTTCATTTCATTTGGAGAGAACACGGGGGACT
ATGGAGAGTGGTTCCAACAGCACTTCTTGTCCAATGGCTTTTGCCGGGGATAATAGTGATGGTCCGATGT
GTCCTATGATGATGATGATGCCGCCCATCATGACATCACATCAACATCATGGTCATGATCATCAACATCA
ACAACAAGAACATGATGGTTATGCATATCAGTCACACCACCAACAAAGTAGTTCCCTTTTTCTTCAATCA
CTAGCTCCTCCCCAAGGAACTAAGAACAAAGTTGCTTCTTCTTCTTCTCCTTCCTCTTGTGCTCCTGCCT
ATTCTCTAATGGAGATCCATCATAACGAAATCGTTGCAGGAGGAATCAACCCTTGCTCCTCTTCCTCTTC
TTCAGCCTCTGTCAAGGCCAAGATCATGGCTCATCCTCACTACCACCGCCTCTTGGCCGCTTATGTCAAT
TGTCAGAAGGTTGGAGCACCACCGGAGGTTGTGGCGAGGCTAGAGGAGGCATGCTCGTCTGCCGCAGCCG
CTGCCGCATCTATGGGACCAACAGGATGTCTAGGTGAAGATCCAGGGCTTGATCAATTCATGGAAGCTTA
CTGTGAAATGCTCGTTAAGTATGAGCAAGAGCTCTCCAAACCTTTCAAGGAAGCTATGGTCTTCCTTCAA
CGTGTCGAGTGTCAATTCAAATCCCTCTCTCTATCCTCACCTTCCTCTTTCTCCGGTTATGGAGAGACAG
CAATTGATAGGAACAATAATGGGTCATCCGAGGAAGAAGTCGATATGAACAATGAATTTGTAGATCCACA
AGCTGAGGATAGAGAGCTTAAAGGACAGCTCTTGCGCAAGTACAGTGGTTACTTAGGGAGCCTCAAGCAA
GAGTTCATGAAGAAGAGGAAGAAAGGAAAGCTCCCTAAAGAAGCTCGTCAACAACTGCTTGATTGGTGGA
GCCGTCACTACAAATGGCCTTACCCTTCGGAGCAACAAAAGCTCGCCCTTGCGGAATCAACGGGGCTGGA
CCAGAAACAGATAAACAATTGGTTCATAAACCAGAGGAAACGGCATTGGAAGCCGTCGGAGGACATGCAG
TTTGTAGTAATGGACGCAACACATCCTCACCATTACTTCATGGATAATGTCTTGGGCAATCCTTTCCCAA
TGGATCACATCTCCTCCACCATGCTTTGACTCGAGTTTCTCCATAATAATGTGTGAGTAGTTCCCAGATA
AGGGAATTAGGGTTCCTATAGGGTTTCGCTCATGTGTTGAGCATATAAGAAACCCTTAGTATGTATTTGT
ATTTGTAAAATACTTCTATCAATAAAATTTCTAATTCCTAAAACCAAAATCCAGTACTAAAATCCAGATC
CCCCGAATTAAGTGTTTGATCGCCGGCGGTACCGAGTGTACTTCAAGTCAGTGGGAAATCAATAAAATGA
TTATTTTATGAATATATTTCATTGTGCAAGTAGATAGAAATTACATATGTTACATAACACACGAAATAAA
CAAAAAAAGACAATCCAAAAACAAACACCCCAAAAAAAATAATCACTTTAGATAAACTCGTATGAGGAGA
GGCACGTTCAGTGACTCGACGATTCCCGAGCAAAAAAAGTCTCCCCGTCACACATGTAGTGGGTGACGCA
ATTATCTTTAAAGTAATCCTTCTGTTGACTTGTCATTGATAACATCCAGTCTTCGTCAGGATTGCAAAGA
ATTATAGAAGGGATCCCACCTTTTATTTTCTTCTTTTTTCCATATTTAGGGTTGACAGTGAAATCAGACT
GGCAACCTATTAATTGCTTCCACAATGGGACGAACTTGAAGGGGATGTCGTCGATGATATTATAGGTGGC
GTGTTCATCGTAGTTGGTGAAATCGATGGTACCGTTCCAATAGTTGTGTCGTCCGAGACTTCTAGCCCAG
GTGGTCTTTCCGGTACGAGTTGGTCCGCAGATGTAGAGGCTGGGGTGTCGGATTCCATTCCTTCCATTGT
CCTTGTTAAATCGGCCATCCATTCAAGGTCAGATTGAGCTTGTTGGTATGAGACAGGATGTATGTAAGTA
TAAGCGTCTATGCTTACATGGTATAGATGGGTTTCCCTCCAGGAGTGTAGATCTTCGTGGCAGCGAAGAT
CTGATTCTGTGAAGGGCGACACATACGGTTCAGGTTGTGGAGGGAATAATTTGTTGGCTGAATATTCCAG
CCATTGAAGCTTTGTTGCCCATTCATGAGGGAATTCTTCCTTGATCATGTCAAGATATTCCTCCTTAGAC
GTTGCAGTCTGGATAATAGTTCTCCATCGTGCGTCAGATTTGCGAGGAGAAACCTTATGATCTCGGAAAT
CTCCTCTGGTTTTAATATCTCCGTCCTTTGATATGTAATCAAGGACTTGTTTAGAGTTTCTAGCTGGCTG
GATATTAGGGTGATTTCCTTCAAAATCGAAAAAAGAAGGATCCCTAATACAAGGTTTTTTATCAAGCTGG
AGAAGAGCATGATAGTGGGTAGTGCCATCTTGATGAAGCTCAGAAGCAACACCAAGGAAGAAAATAAGAA
AAGGTGTGAGTTTCTCCCAGAGAAACTGGAATAAATCATCTCTTTGAGATGAGCACTTGGGATAGGTAAG
GAAAACATATTTAGATTGGAGTCTGAAGTTCTTACTAGCAGAAGGCATGTTGTTGTGACTCCGAGGGGTT
GCCTCAAACTCTATCTTATAACCGGCGTGGAGGCATGGAGGCAGGGGTATTTTGGTCATTTTAATAGATA
GTGGAAAATGACGTGGAATTTACTTAAAGACGAAGTCTTTGCGACAAGGGGGGGCCCACGCCGAATTTAA
TATTACCGGCGTGGCCCCCCCTTATCGCGAGTGCTTTAGCACGAGCGGTCCAGATTTAAAGTAGAAAATT
TCCCGCCCACTAGGGTTAAAGGTGTTCACACTATAAAAGCATATACGATGTGATGGTATTTGATGGAGCG
TATATTGTATCAGGTATTTCCGTTGGATACGAATTATTCGTACGACCCTCATAGTTTAAACTATCAGTGT
TTGACAGGATATATTGGCGGGTAAACCTAAGAGAAAAGAGCGTTTATTAGAATAATCGGATATTTAAAAG
GGCGTGAAAAGGTTTATCCGTTCGTCCATTTGTATGTGCATGCCAACCACAGGGTTCCCCTCGGGATCAA
AGTACTTTGATCCAACCCCTCCGCTGCTATAGTGCAGTCGGCTTCTGACGTTCAGTGCAGCCGTCTTCTG
AAAACGACATGTCGCACAAGTCCTAAGTTACGCGACAGGCTGCCGCCCTGCCCTTTTCCTGGCGTTTTCT
TGTCGCGTGTTTTAGTCGCATAAAGTAGAATACTTGCGACTAGAACCGGAGACATTACGCCATGAACAAG
AGCGCCGCCGCTGGCCTGCTGGGCTATGCCCGCGTCAGCACCGACGACCAGGACTTGACCAACCAACGGG
CCGAACTGCACGCGGCCGGCTGCACCAAGCTGTTTTCCGAGAAGATCACCGGCACCAGGCGCGACCGCCC
GGAGCTGGCCAGGATGCTTGACCACCTACGCCCTGGCGACGTTGTGACAGTGACCAGGCTAGACCGCCTG
GCCCGCAGCACCCGCGACCTACTGGACATTGCCGAGCGCATCCAGGAGGCCGGCGCGGGCCTGCGTAGCC
TGGCAGAGCCGTGGGCCGACACCACCACGCCGGCCGGCCGCATGGTGTTGACCGTGTTCGCCGGCATTGC
CGAGTTCGAGCGTTCCCTAATCATCGACCGCACCCGGAGCGGGCGCGAGGCCGCCAAGGCCCGAGGCGTG
AAGTTTGGCCCCCGCCCTACCCTCACCCCGGCACAGATCGCGCACGCCCGCGAGCTGATCGACCAGGAAG
GCCGCACCGTGAAAGAGGCGGCTGCACTGCTTGGCGTGCATCGCTCGACCCTGTACCGCGCACTTGAGCG
CAGCGAGGAAGTGACGCCCACCGAGGCCAGGCGGCGCGGTGCCTTCCGTGAGGACGCATTGACCGAGGCC
GACGCCCTGGCGGCCGCCGAGAATGAACGCCAAGAGGAACAAGCATGAAACCGCACCAGGACGGCCAGGA
CGAACCGTTTTTCATTACCGAAGAGATCGAGGCGGAGATGATCGCGGCCGGGTACGTGTTCGAGCCGCCC
GCGCACGGCTCAACCGTGCGGCTGCATGAAATCCTGGCCGGTTTGTCTGATGCCAAGCTGGCGGCCTGGC
CGGCCAGCTTGGCCGCTGAAGAAACCGAGCGCCGCCGTCTAAAAAGGTGATGTGTATTTGAGTAAAACAG
CTTGCGTCATGCGGTCGCTGCGTATATGATGCGATGAGTAAATAAACAAATACGCAAGGGGAACGCATGA
AGGTTATCGCTGTACTTAACCAGAAAGGCGGGTCAGGCAAGACGACCATCGCAACCCATCTAGCCCGCGC
CCTGCAACTCGCCGGGGCCGATGTTCTGTTAGTCGATTCCGATCCCCAGGGCAGTGCCCGCGATTGGGCG
GCCGTGCGGGAAGATCAACCGCTAACCGTTGTCGGCATCGACCGCCCGACGATTGACCGCGACGTGAAGG
CCATCGGCCGGCGCGACTTCGTAGTGATCGACGGAGCGCCCCAGGCGGCGGACTTGGCTGTGTCCGCGAT
CAAGGCAGCCGACTTCGTGCTGATTCCGGTGCAGCCAAGCCCTTACGACATATGGGCCACCGCCGACCTG
GTGGAGCTGGTTAAGCAGCGCATTGAGGTCACGGATGGAAGGCTACAAGCGGCCTTTGTCGTGTCGCGGG
CGATCAAAGGCACGCGCATCGGCGGTGAGGTTGCCGAGGCGCTGGCCGGGTACGAGCTGCCCATTCTTGA
GTCCCGTATCACGCAGCGCGTGAGCTACCCAGGCACTGCCGCCGCCGGCACAACCGTTCTTGAATCAGAA
CCCGAGGGCGACGCTGCCCGCGAGGTCCAGGCGCTGGCCGCTGAAATTAAATCAAAACTCATTTGAGTTA
ATGAGGTAAAGAGAAAATGAGCAAAAGCACAAACACGCTAAGTGCCGGCCGTCCGAGCGCACGCAGCAGC
AAGGCTGCAACGTTGGCCAGCCTGGCAGACACGCCAGCCATGAAGCGGGTCAACTTTCAGTTGCCGGCGG
AGGATCACACCAAGCTGAAGATGTACGCGGTACGCCAAGGCAAGACCATTACCGAGCTGCTATCTGAATA
CATCGCGCAGCTACCAGAGTAAATGAGCAAATGAATAAATGAGTAGATGAATTTTAGCGGCTAAAGGAGG
CGGCATGGAAAATCAAGAACAACCAGGCACCGACGCCGTGGAATGCCCCATGTGTGGAGGAACGGGCGGT
TGGCCAGGCGTAAGCGGCTGGGTTGCCTGCCGGCCCTGCAATGGCACTGGAACCCCCAAGCCCGAGGAAT
CGGCGTGAGCGGTCGCAAACCATCCGGCCCGGTACAAATCGGCGCGGCGCTGGGTGATGACCTGGTGGAG
AAGTTGAAGGCCGCGCAGGCCGCCCAGCGGCAACGCATCGAGGCAGAAGCACGCCCCGGTGAATCGTGGC
AAGCGGCCGCTGATCGAATCCGCAAAGAATCCCGGCAACCGCCGGCAGCCGGTGCGCCGTCGATTAGGAA
GCCGCCCAAGGGCGACGAGCAACCAGATTTTTTCGTTCCGATGCTCTATGACGTGGGCACCCGCGATAGT
CGCAGCATCATGGACGTGGCCGTTTTCCGTCTGTCGAAGCGTGACCGACGAGCTGGCGAGGTGATCCGCT
ACGAGCTTCCAGACGGGCACGTAGAGGTTTCCGCAGGGCCGGCCGGCATGGCCAGTGTGTGGGATTACGA
CCTGGTACTGATGGCGGTTTCCCATCTAACCGAATCCATGAACCGATACCGGGAAGGGAAGGGAGACAAG
CCCGGCCGCGTGTTCCGTCCACACGTTGCGGACGTACTCAAGTTCTGCCGGCGAGCCGATGGCGGAAAGC
AGAAAGACGACCTGGTAGAAACCTGCATTCGGTTAAACACCACGCACGTTGCCATGCAGCGTACGAAGAA
GGCCAAGAACGGCCGCCTGGTGACGGTATCCGAGGGTGAAGCCTTGATTAGCCGCTACAAGATCGTAAAG
AGCGAAACCGGGCGGCCGGAGTACATCGAGATCGAGCTAGCTGATTGGATGTACCGCGAGATCACAGAAG
GCAAGAACCCGGACGTGCTGACGGTTCACCCCGATTACTTTTTGATCGATCCCGGCATCGGCCGTTTTCT
CTACCGCCTGGCACGCCGCGCCGCAGGCAAGGCAGAAGCCAGATGGTTGTTCAAGACGATCTACGAACGC
AGTGGCAGCGCCGGAGAGTTCAAGAAGTTCTGTTTCACCGTGCGCAAGCTGATCGGGTCAAATGACCTGC
CGGAGTACGATTTGAAGGAGGAGGCGGGGCAGGCTGGCCCGATCCTAGTCATGCGCTACCGCAACCTGAT
CGAGGGCGAAGCATCCGCCGGTTCCTAATGTACGGAGCAGATGCTAGGGCAAATTGCCCTAGCAGGGGAA
AAAGGTCGAAAAGGCCTCTTTCCTGTGGATAGCACGTACATTGGGAACCCAAAGCCGTACATTGGGAACC
GGAACCCGTACATTGGGAACCCAAAGCCGTACATTGGGAACCGGTCACACATGTAAGTGACTGATATAAA
AGAGAAAAAAGGCGATTTTTCCGCCTAAAACTCTTTAAAACTTATTAAAACTCTTAAAACCCGCCTGGCC
TGTGCATAACTGTCTGGCCAGCGCACAGCCCAAGAGCTGCAAAAAGCGCCTACCCTTCGGTCGCTGCGCT
CCCTACGCCCCGCCGCTTCGCGTCGGCCTATCGCGGCCGCTGGCCGCTCAAAAATGGCTGGCCTACGGCC
AGGCAATCTACCAGGGCGCGGACAAGCCGCGCCGTCGCCACTCGACCGCCGGCGCCCACATCAAGGCACC
CTGCCTCGCGCGTTTCGGTGATGACGGTGAAAACCTCTGACACATGCAGCTCCCGGAAACGGTCACAGCT
TGTCTGTAAGCGGATGCCGGGAGCAGACAAGCCCGTCAGGGCGCGTCAGCGGGTGTTGGCGGGTGTCGGG
GCGCAGCCATGACCCAGTCACGTAGCGATAGCGGAGTGTATACTGGCTTAACTATGCGGCATCAGAGCAG
ATTGTACTGAGAGTGCACCATATGCGGTGTGAAATACCGCACAGATGCGTAAGGAGAAAATACCGCATCA
GGCCCTCTTCCGCTTCCTCGCTCACTGACTCGCTGCGCTCGGTCGTTCGGCTGCGGCGAGCGGTATCAGC
TCACTCAAAGGCGGTAATACGGTTATCCACAGAATCAGGGGATAACGCAGGAAAGAACATGTGAGCAAAA
GGCCAGCAAAAGGCCAGGAACCGTAAAAAGGCCGCGTTGCTGGCGTTTTTCCATAGGCTCCGCCCCCCTG
ACGAGCATCACAAAAATCGACGCTCAAGTCAGAGGTGGCGAAACCCGACAGGACTATAAAGATACCAGGC
GTTTCCCCCTGGAAGCTCCCTCGTGCGCTCTCCTGTTCCGACCCTGCCGCTTACCGGATACCTGTCCGCC
TTTCTCCCTTCGGGAAGCGTGGCGCTTTCTCATAGCTCACGCTGTAGGTATCTCAGTTCGGTGTAGGTCG
TTCGCTCCAAGCTGGGCTGTGTGCACGAACCCCCCGTTCAGCCCGACCGCTGCGCCTTATCCGGTAACTA
TCGTCTTGAGTCCAACCCGGTAAGACACGACTTATCGCCACTGGCAGCAGCCACTGGTAACAGGATTAGC
AGAGCGAGGTAT
